>Addgene plasmid #74092 | pTU2S-b (colE1 origin) | depositor full sequence | sequence record 141928 | pTU2S-b (colE1 origin) sequence 1991 bps
TCCTATAAGTCTTCCATATGCACGCATGCGAAGACAAGTACGAATTCGCGGCCGCTTCTAGAGGTCTCAC
TATATCTAGAGACGCACCGTCTCAGAAGGTACAGAGACCCTGCAGTCCGGCAAAAAAGGGCAAGGTGTCA
CCACCCTGCCCTTTTTCTTTAAAACCGAAAAGATTACTTCGCGTTATGCAGGCTTCCTCGCTCACTGACT
CGCTGCGCTCGGTCGTTCGGCTGCGGCGAGCGGTATCAGCTCACTCAAAGGCGGTAATACGGTTATCCAC
AGAATCAGGGGATAACGCAGGAAAGGGATCTGGATCTAGGTGAAGATCCTTTTTGATAATCTCATGACCA
AAATCCCTTAACGTGAGTTTTCGTTCCACTGAGCGTCAGACCCCGTAGAAAAGATCAAAGGATCTTCTTG
AGATCCTTTTTTTCTGCGCGTAATCTGCTGCTTGCAAACAAAAAAACCACCGCTACCAGCGGTGGTTTGT
TTGCCGGATCAAGAGCTACCAACTCTTTTTCCGAAGGTAACTGGCTTCAGCAGAGCGCAGATACCAAATA
CTGTCCTTCTAGTGTAGCCGTAGTTAGGCCACCACTTCAAGAACTCTGTAGCACCGCCTACATACCTCGC
TCTGCTAATCCTGTTACCAGTGGCTGCTGCCAGTGGCGATAAGTCGTGTCTTACCGGGTTGGACTCAAGA
CGATAGTTACCGGATAAGGCGCAGCGGTCGGGCTGAACGGGGGGTTCGTGCACACAGCCCAGCTTGGAGC
GAACGACCTACACCGAACTGAGATACCTACAGCGTGAGCTATGAGAAAGCGCCACGCTTCCCGAAGGGAG
AAAGGCGGACAGGTATCCGGTAAGCGGCAGGGTCGGAACAGGAGAGCGCACGAGGGAGCTTCCAGGGGGA
AACGCCTGGTATCTTTATAGTCCTGTCGGGTTTCGCCACCTCTGACTTGAGCGTCGATTTTTGTGATGCT
CGTCAGGGGGGCGGAGCCTATGGAAAAACGCCAGCAACGCGGCCTTTTTACGGTTCCTGGCCTTTTGCTG
GCCTTTTGCTCACATGTATTTAGTCTAGTAGCTCGAGGCTTGGATTCTCACCAATAAAAAACGCCCGGCG
GCAACCGAGCGTTCTGAACAAATCCAGATGGAGTTCTGAGGTCATTACTGGATCTATCAACAGGAGTCCA
AGCGAGCTCGATATCAAATTACGCCCCGCCCTGCCACTCATCGCAGTACTGTTGTAATTCATTAAGCATT
CTGCCGACATGGAAGCCATCACAAACGGCATGATGAACCTGAATCGCCAGCGGCATCAGCACCTTGTCGC
CTTGCGTATAATATTTGCCCATGGTGAAAACGGGGGCGAAGAAGTTGTCCATATTGGCCACGTTTAAATC
AAAACTGGTGAAACTCACCCAGGGATTGGCTGACACGAAAAACATATTCTCAATAAACCCTTTAGGGAAA
TAGGCCAGGTTTTCACCGTAACACGCCACATCTTGCGAATATATGTGTAGAAACTGCCGGAAATCGTCGT
GGTATTCACTCCAGAGCGATGAAAACGTTTCAGTTTGCTCATGGAAAACGGTGTAACAAGGGTGAACACT
ATCCCATATCACCAGCTCACCGTCTTTCATTGCCATACGAAATTCCGGATGAGCATTCATCAGGCGGGCA
AGAATGTGAATAAAGGCCGGATAAAACTTGTGCTTATTTTTCTTTACGGTCTTTAAAAAGGCCGTAATAT
CCAGCTGAACGGTCTGGTTATAGGTACATTGAGCAACTGACTGAAATGCCTCAAAATGTTCTTTACGATG
CCATTGGGATATATCAACGGTGGTATATCCAGTGATTTTTTTCTCCATTTTAGCTTCCTTAGCTCCTGAA
AATCTCGATAACTCAAAAAATACGCCCGGTAGTGATCTTATTTCATTATGGTGAAAGTTGGAACCTCTTA
CGTGCCCGATCAACTCGAGTGCCACCTGACG
Features (pLannotate 1.2.2; 6 found; start..end, strand, type, name):
     42..63      +  misc_feature   BioBrick prefix: BioBrick prefix for parts that do not start with "ATG"
    116..173     +  terminator     his operon terminator: This putative transcriptin terminator from the E. coli his operon has a 2-bp deletion introduced during synthesis. Its efficiency has not been determined.
    418..1006    +  rep_origin     ori: high-copy-number ColE1/pMB1/pBR322/pUC origin of replication
   1094..1188    -  terminator     lambda t0 terminator: transcription terminator from phage lambda
   1212..1868    -  CDS            cat: CAT_ECOLX - Experimental evidence at protein level: Swiss-Prot protein existence level 1. This enzyme is an effector of chloramphenicol resistance in bacteria. From Escherichia coli. This protein is used as a marker in many commonly used cloning vectors, such as pACYC184.
   1869..1966    -  promoter       cat promoter: promoter of the E. coli cat gene encoding chloramphenicol acetyltransferase
