[The description below was written by a language model from this plasmid's Addgene catalogue record and pLannotate feature annotations shown in this document.]
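Description:
pTU2S-b (colE1 origin) is a small (about 2 kb) Golden Gate destination vector from the EcoFlex MoClo kit for modular assembly in E. coli. It is a Level 2 acceptor intended to receive three transcription units, and it carries a "secondary module" site based on the type IIS enzyme BpiI, which the record describes as placed in the pTU2-a backbone. The vector derives from the BioBrick plasmid pSB1C3, with the region between XbaI and PstI reworked; a BioBrick prefix remnant is still annotated near the cloning region. The assembly site itself is synthetic, has no promoter of its own, and was introduced through BglII and SpeI sites that were destroyed in the process.

The rest of the plasmid is a minimal bacterial backbone. Replication relies on a ColE1/pMB1-type origin. The purpose statement calls this origin medium-copy, whereas both the catalogue copy-number field and the automated annotation label it high-copy, so the record is not consistent on this point. Selection is by chloramphenicol through a cat gene driven by its native promoter and followed by the phage lambda t0 terminator. A silent C435G change in cat removes an internal BsmBI site so that the backbone stays compatible with type IIS assembly. A his operon terminator lies just downstream of the cloning region, helping to insulate inserted units from the backbone. No dropout marker or reporter is annotated in the feature table, and the type IIS sites themselves are not annotated either. The plasmid is typically used as an empty recipient for building multigene constructs for expression in E. coli, with the secondary site presumably allowing a further module to be added.
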