Addgene plasmid #74092: pTU2S-b (colE1 origin)
Purpose: Secondary module (BpiI) site in pTU2-a backbone with colE1 (medium-copy) origin of replication
Depositing lab: Paul Freemont. Depositing organization: Imperial College London. Publication: EcoFlex: A Multifunctional MoClo Kit for E. coli Synthetic Biology. Moore SJ, Lai HE, Kelwick RJ, Chee SM, Bell DJ, Polizzi KM, Freemont PS. ACS Synth Biol. 2016 May 2. 10.1021/acssynbio.6b00031 PubMed 27096716.
Backbone
  Vector backbone: colE1 origin and chloramphenicol resistance
  Backbone manufacturer: Terrence Lai (this study)
  Backbone size w/o insert (bp): 1878
  Total vector size (bp): 1991
  Modifications to backbone: Modifications between XbaI and PstI from original pSB1C3 plasmid. CAT gene - C435G (nucleotide) - silent mutagenesis to remove BsmBI site
  Vector type: Bacterial Expression, Synthetic Biology
Growth in bacteria
  Bacterial resistance: Chloramphenicol, 25 μg/mL
  Growth temperature: 37°C
  Growth strain: DH5alpha
  Copy number: High Copy
Gene/Insert
  Gene/Insert name: Golden Gate destination vector - Level 2, 3 TU's with secondary module and colE1 origin
  Species: Synthetic
  Promoter: None
  Cloning method: Restriction Enzyme; 5′ cloning site BglII (destroyed during cloning); 3′ cloning site SpeI (destroyed during cloning)
  Sequencing primers: 5′ CAGGGGATAACGCAGGAAAG; 3′ attaccgcctttgagtgagc
Terms and licenses: Academic/Nonprofit Terms; Industry Terms: Not Available to Industry
How to cite: pTU2S-b (colE1 origin) was a gift from Paul Freemont (Addgene plasmid # 74092 ; http://n2t.net/addgene:74092 ; RRID:Addgene_74092)
