>Addgene plasmid #74092 | pTU2S-b (colE1 origin) | addgene partial sequence | sequence record 140507 | RNAde-BB-2R 5'-attaccgcctttgagtgagc -3'
CGCAGCGAGTCAGTGAGCGAGGAAGCCTGCATAACGCGAAGTAATCTTTTCGGTTTTAAAGAAAAAGGGC
AGGGTGGTGACACCTTGCCCTTTTTTGCCGGACTGCAGGGTCTCTGTACCTTCTGAGACGGTGCGTCTCT
AGATATAGTGAGACCTCTAGAAGCGGCCGCGAATTCGTACTTGTCTTCGCATGCGTGCATATGGAAGACT
TATAGGACGTCAGGTGGCACTCGAGTTGATCGGGCACGTAAGAGGTTCCAACTTTCACCATAATGAAATA
AGATCACTACCGGGCGTATTTTTTGAGTTATCGAGATTTTCAGGAGCTAAGGAAGCTAAAATGGAGAAAA
AAATCACTGGATATACCACCGTTGATATATCCCAATGGCATCGTAAAGAACATTTTGAGGCATTTCAGTC
AGTTGCTCAATGTACCTATAACCAGACCGTTCAGCTGGATATTACGGCCTTTTTAAAGACCGTAAAGAAA
AATAAGCACAAGTTTTATCCGGCCTTTATTCACATTCTTGCCCGCCTGATGAATGCTCATCCGGAATTTC
GTATGGCAATGAAAGACGGTGAGCTGGTGATATGGGATAGTGTTCACCCTTGTTACACCGTTTTCCATGA
GCAAACTGAAACGTTTTCATCGCTCTGGAGTGAATACCACGACGATTTCCGGCAGTTTCTACACATATAT
TCGCAAGATGTGGCGTGTTACGGTGAAAACCTGGCCTATTTCCCTAAAGGGTTTATTGAGAATATGTTTT
TCGTGTCAGCCAATCCCTGGGTGAGTTTCACCAGTTTTGATTTAAACGTGGCCAATATGGACAACTTCTT
CGCCCC
