>Addgene plasmid #74092 | pTU2S-b (colE1 origin) | addgene partial sequence | sequence record 140995 | CAT-R 5'-GCAACTGACTGAAATGCCTC-3'
TATCAACGGTGGTATATCCAGTGATTTTTTTCTCCATTTTAGCTTCCTTAGCTCCTGAAAATCTCGATAA
CTCAAAAAATACGCCCGGTAGTGATCTTATTTCATTATGGTGAAAGTTGGAACCTCTTACGTGCCCGATC
AACTCGAGTGCCACCTGACGTCCTATAAGTCTTCCATATGCACGCATGCGAAGACAAGTACGAATTCGCG
GCCGCTTCTAGAGGTCTCACTATATCTAGAGACGCACCGTCTCAGAAGGTACAGAGACCCTGCAGTCCGG
CAAAAAAGGGCAAGGTGTCACCACCCTGCCCTTTTTCTTTAAAACCGAAAAGATTACTTCGCGTTATGCA
GGCTTCCTCGCTCACTGACTCGCTGCGCTCGGTCGTTCGGCTGCGGCGAGCGGTATCAGCTCACTCAAAG
GCGGTAATACGGTTATCCACAGAATCAGGGGATAACGCAGGAAAGGGATCTGGATCTAGGTGAAGATCCT
TTTTGATAATCTCATGACCAAAATCCCTTAACGTGAGTTTTCGTTCCACTGAGCGTCAGACCCCGTAGAA
AAGATCAAAGGATCTTCTTGAGATCCTTTTTTTCTGCGCGTAATCTGCTGCTTGCAAACAAAAAAACCAC
CGCTACCAGCGGTGGTTTGTTTGCCGGATCAAGAGCTACCAACTCTTTTTCCGAAGGTAACTGGCTTCAG
CAGAGCGCAGATACCAAATACTGTCCTTCTAGTGTAGCCGTAGTTAGGCCACCACTTCAAGAACTCTGTA
GCACCGCCTACATACCTCGCTCTGCTA
